Addgene plasmid #132952: pYZ221
Purpose: crRNA entry vector of Prrk1-Not1-HHR with FnCas12a in Schizosaccharomyces pombe
Depositing lab: Jef Boeke. Depositing organization: NYU Grossman School of Medicine. Publication: CRISPR-Cas12a system in fission yeast for multiplex genomic editing and CRISPR interference. Zhao Y, Boeke JD. Nucleic Acids Res. 2020 Jun 4;48(10):5788-5798. doi: 10.1093/nar/gkaa329. PubMed 32374858.
Backbone
  Vector backbone: pombe ars1/ura4
  Backbone size w/o insert (bp): 6444
  Total vector size (bp): 11504
  Vector type: CRISPR, Synthetic Biology
  Selectable markers: Spura4
Growth in bacteria
  Bacterial resistance: Ampicillin, 100 μg/mL
  Growth temperature: 30°C
  Growth strain: DH5alpha
  Growth instructions: 30°C recommended for this large plasmid. 37°C may also be fine for bacteria growth.
  Copy number: Unknown
Gene/Insert
  Gene/Insert name: FnCas12a (alt name: FnCpf1)
  gRNA/shRNA sequence: N/A
  Species: H. sapiens (human)
  Promoter: adh1
  Cloning method: Gateway Cloning
  Sequencing primers: 5′ CAGTGCCCTACAACAACTAAGAAAATGG; 3′ GGGGATCGCAAATTAAAGCCTTCGAG
Terms and licenses: Academic/Nonprofit Terms; Industry Terms: Not Available to Industry
How to cite: pYZ221 was a gift from Jef Boeke (Addgene plasmid # 132952 ; http://n2t.net/addgene:132952 ; RRID:Addgene_132952)
