[The description below was written by a language model from this plasmid's Addgene catalogue record and pLannotate feature annotations shown in this document.]
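Description:
pYZ221 is an E. coli–Schizosaccharomyces pombe shuttle plasmid of about 11.5 kb that serves as an all-in-one CRISPR-Cas12a vector and crRNA entry vector for fission yeast. It is built on a pombe ars1/ura4 backbone. The ars1 autonomously replicating sequence allows episomal maintenance in S. pombe, and the S. pombe ura4 gene (orotidine 5'-phosphate decarboxylase) provides selection in uracil auxotrophs. In bacteria it is propagated through a high-copy ColE1/pUC-type origin with ampicillin resistance. The feature table also shows pBluescript-style remnants: an f1 origin, lac promoter/operator and lacZα fragments, and T3 and T7 promoters.

The plasmid carries two expression units. The nuclease unit uses the S. pombe adh1 promoter to drive FnCas12a (FnCpf1, from Francisella tularensis subsp. novicida). The protein is fused at its C terminus to a bipartite nucleoplasmin nuclear localization signal and a 3xHA epitope tag, and transcription ends at the S. cerevisiae CYC1 terminator. The catalogue lists the insert species as human, whereas the annotation identifies the coding sequence as Francisella Cas12a; the record does not explain the discrepancy.

The crRNA unit consists of the S. pombe rrk1 promoter and leader RNA, a NotI cloning position named in the stated purpose, and a tobacco ringspot virus satellite hammerhead ribozyme. A crRNA or crRNA array would be inserted between the leader and the ribozyme, and ribozyme self-cleavage would presumably define the 3' end of the transcript. No guide sequence is present in this entry version. The associated work concerns multiplex genome editing and CRISPR interference in fission yeast.
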