Features (pLannotate 1.2.2; 24 found; start..end, strand, type, name):
      2..94      +  CDS            lacI (fragment): lac repressor; lacI; The lac repressor binds to the lac operator to inhibit transcription in E. coli. This inhibition can be relieved by adding lactose or isopropyl-β-D-thiogalactopyranoside (IPTG).
    107..128     +  protein_bind   CAP binding site: CAP binding activates transcription in the presence of cAMP. E. coli catabolite activator protein
    143..173     +  promoter       lac promoter: promoter for the E. coli lac operon
    177..199     +  protein_bind   lac operator (fragment): The lac repressor binds to the lac operator to inhibit transcription in E. coli. This inhibition can be relieved by adding lactose or isopropyl-β-D-thiogalactopyranoside (IPTG). lac repressor encoded by lacI
    242..260     +  promoter       T3 promoter: promoter for bacteriophage T3 RNA polymerase
    325..681     +  promoter       rrk1 promoter/leader: promoter and leader RNA for the Schizosaccharomyces pombe rrk1 gene encoding the K-RNA component of RNase P (Jacobs et al., 2014)
    709..760     +  misc_RNA       sTRSV HHRz: hammerhead ribozyme from the tobacco ringspot virus satellite RNA (Khvorova et al., 2003)
    769..791     +  misc_feature   MCS (fragment): pUC18/19 multiple cloning site
    803..862     +  misc_feature   MCS (fragment): pBluescript multiple cloning site
    871..889     -  promoter       T7 promoter: promoter for bacteriophage T7 RNA polymerase
    897..1052    +  CDS            lacZα (fragment): LacZα fragment of β-galactosidase; lacZ fragment
   1056..1511    +  rep_origin     f1 ori (sequence partly withheld): f1 bacteriophage origin of replication; arrow indicates direction of (+) strand synthesis
   1947..2741    -  CDS            S. pombe ura4: orotidine 5'-phosphate decarboxylase, required for uracil biosynthesis; Schizosaccharomyces pombe ura4
   3361..4144    -  rep_origin     ars1: Schizosaccharomyces pombe autonomously replicating sequence ars1
   4330..5071    +  promoter       adh1 promoter: promoter for the Schizosaccharomyces pombe adh1 gene encoding alcohol dehydrogenase
   5073..5091    -  misc_feature   MCS (fragment): pUC18/19 multiple cloning site
   5092..8991    +  CDS            cas12a: CS12A_FRATN - Also known as cpf1 From Francisella tularensis subsp. novicida (strain U112).
   8992..9039    +  CDS            nucleoplasmin NLS: bipartite nuclear localization signal from nucleoplasmin
   9046..9126    +  CDS            3xHA: three tandem HA epitope tags
   9142..9389    +  terminator     CYC1 terminator: S. cerevisiae CYC1; transcription terminator for CYC1
   9499..9573    +  CDS            hus5 (fragment): UBC9_SCHPO - Also known as ubc9. Experimental evidence at protein level: Swiss-Prot protein existence level 1. Catalyzes the covalent attachment of ubiquitin-like protein SUMO/Smt3 to other proteins. Required for efficient recovery from DNA damage or S-phase arrest and normal mitosis. This may be as part of a checkpoint independent recovery process. From Schizosaccharomyces pombe (strain 972 / ATCC 24843) (Fission yeast).
   9595..9699    +  promoter       AmpR promoter: bla
   9700..10560   +  CDS            AmpR: β-lactamase; bla; confers resistance to ampicillin, carbenicillin, and related antibiotics
  10731..11319   +  rep_origin     ori: high-copy-number ColE1/pMB1/pBR322/pUC origin of replication
>Addgene plasmid #132952 | pYZ221 | addgene full sequence | sequence record 307972 | Addgene NGS Result
AGCGCCCAATACGCAAACCGCCTCTCCCCGCGCGTTGGCCGATTCATTAATGCAGCTGGCACGACAGGTT
TCCCGACTGGAAAGCGGGCAGTGAGCGCAACGCAATTAATGTGAGTTAGCTCACTCATTAGGCACCCCAG
GCTTTACACTTTATGCTTCCGGCTCGTATGTTGTGTGGAATTGTGAGCGGATAACAATTTCACACAGGAA
ACAGCTATGACCATGATTACGCCAAGCGCGCAATTAACCCTCACTAAAGGGAACAAAAGCTGGAGCTCGG
ATCCACTAGTAACGGCCGCCAGTGTGCTGGAATTCGCCCTTCCTTTTGCTTATGTTGGTGGTAGTTGGCA
TGCGTAGACTGATGACTAGTCAGCAAGGAGCGTAGAACAGTCACACTCGTTATATATGTGCTTCCAAGAA
AACTCAAGAATTTACCATTAGCAAACACTTTTTTGAAATGTTAGACATTTAAATGACGAAGGCATATAGA
AGCTTTGAATAGGTGTTGTAAAGTGTTGATTTATGTGACGCTGAGGGTGCGCATGAAAGGAATGTTGGGT
CACGATTATTAAACAGTTTGCTAGCTTGGACACTTGAGTATTGGAAGTTGTTGAATTCTAAAAAACTTTC
AGTTGATTTGAATAGTTGCTGTTGCCAAAAAACATAACCTGTACCGAAGAAAATTTCTACTGTTGTAGAT
GCGGCCGCCCTGTCACCGGATGTGCTTTCCGGTCTGATGAGTCCGTGAGGACGAAACAGGGGTACCGTGG
GGATCCTCTAGAGTCGACCTGAAGGGCGAATTCTGCAGGAATTCGATATCAAGCTTATCGATACCGTCGA
CCTCGAGGGGGGGCCCGGTACCCAATTCGCCCTATAGTGAGTCGTATTACGCGCGCTCACTGGCCGTCGT
TTTACAACGTCGTGACTGGGAAAACCCTGGCGTTACCCAACTTAATCGCCTTGCAGCACATCCCCCTTTC
GCCAGCTGGCGTAATAGCGAAGAGGCCCGCACCGATCGCCCTTCCCAACAGTTGCGCAGCCTGAATGGCG
AATGG
[124 nt withheld, positions 1056-1179]
C
[91 nt withheld, positions 1181-1271]
A
[49 nt withheld, positions 1273-1321]
CCTTTGACGTTGGAGTCCACGTTCTTT
[37 nt withheld, positions 1349-1385]
ACCCTATCTCGGTCTATTCTTTTGATTTATAAGGGATTTTGCCGATTTCGGCCTATTGGTTAAAAAATGA
GCTGATTTAACAAAAATTTAACGCGAATTTTAACAAAATATTAACGTTTACAATTTAGCTTGTGATATTG
ACGAAACTTTTTGACATCTAATTTATTCTGTTCCAACACCAATGTTTATAACCAAGTTTTATCTTGTTTG
TCTACATGGTATTTTACATTCATCTACATACATCTTTCATTGGCTTTGTACATAGTTATCATTACAAGTC
TAAAAAAATTCACTCTTTTCTTATTCAATGTCAATCCAAGAGAAAAGATTGTGGTAATGTTGTAGGAGCA
TGTTTAATAAATTACTATAGCAAATTACTTTTTATTCCCAAGGTGTTTATCTATAATAGTTAATATTTTA
GTCGCTACATAAAATTTTACCAAAGAGTACTTGTATACTAATTCTAAATGCCTTCTGACATAAAACGCCT
AGGAAAACAAACGCAAACAAGGCATCGACTTTTTCAATAACCAACCAAAAAAATTTTACATTAGTCTTTT
TTTAATGCTGAGAAAGTCTTTGCTGATATGCCTTCCAACCAGCTTCTCTATATCTCTTGGCTTCGACAAC
AGGATTACGACCAGCTCCATAGACTCCACGACCAACAATGATGATATCGCTACCGCAGTTTACAATCACT
TCTTCAGGAGTACGATATTGCTGTCCCAGCCCGTCTCCTTTAACATCCAAGCCGATACCAGGGGACATAG
TTATGTAGTCGCTTTGAAGGTTAGGAAATCGACGACCAGCTATAAAGCCAAAGCAAAAATCGGTATGCTT
CTCAAACCATTCTAAGGTTTTCTCTGTGTAGGAACCAGTAGCCAAAGAGCCTTTGGAAGACATTTCAGCC
AAAAGCAAGAGTCCACGTCCCAAAGGTAAACCAACTTCTTTGAGGCCTTGTATAATACCCTCGCCTGGCA
CTGTATGGCAATTTGTGATATGAGCCCAAGAAGCAATTTTGTACACACCAGATGCATATTGTAGCTTGAC
GGTATTTCCAATGTCTGCGAATTTGCGATCCTCAAAGATAAGAAAACGATGCTTTTTACCTAAGGCCACC
AGTTTTTCTACCATATCCTGGTCGAAATCCTCGACAACGTCAATATGTGTCTTGATAACACAGACATAGG
GTCCAATTTTATCTACCAATTCTAAGATTTCGGATTTCTTCGTCAAATCGACCGCGACTGACAAGTTGCT
TTGCTTTTCTTCCATCAAAGCCAACAATTCCTTGGCAATGGGATTTTTCATCCCCTCAGCTCTAGCTGAA
TAGCTTTGAAATACTCTAGCATCCATAACTTTGCTTTTAAACCTTTAATTTCGATCCAAGCAAAAAAGAG
GTTCTTGGTAGGACAATACGGTAAGAAAACACGACATGTGCAGAGATGCCGACGAAGCATAGTTAAACTG
GGATGGTAAAATCAATTAAGAATTTATAAAGACAAAATTGTATAAGTCTCTAAAACATCTTAATTATACC
TCACAGAACTATCTAAAATATATTCACAAAGTGCAAACATTATCATGAAAAAGAACCATTTTAATTTAAA
GCAAGGGCATTAAGGCTTATTTACAGAATTTCTTACTTTTGTAAAGATTATAAGGCTGATTATCTTTTTC
ACCATGCCAAAAATTACACAAGATAGAATGGATGTTTGAAATTAAACGTGAGTATACAAACAAATACACT
AGGTAAATCGAAACATTTTTTTCTCCATTAAGTAACAAATTCCTATTTAGAGAAAGAATGCTGAGTAGAT
TAAATAATCTATACAAACTTTTTTAACACAAATGCATACATATAGCCAGTGGGATTTGTAGCTAGTCGAT
CGACTCTAGAGGAAATTCGAGTCTAACTCCTTAACCACTCGGACATAGTGACTTATCTGACACTCATTGT
AAATTAATATATATATAGGCATTTTGTTTAGTTAAAGGTACTTAAGTAATTAGTATAAACGAACCAATTT
TATAATCAGGAAGTTAAGTGAATGGTAGCACATGTCGTAAAAATTGTGAATTTTTATTGAATAATATTTT
AAATACAAGCCTTTCTAGACTAGGTATACTCATAAACATATATGAGCAAAAGGATAGAGGAGATTACATT
GCATCTTCTACAAATTTATTTATTGCCCTTTACTGAAAAATTAAATAATGAGTACTAAATGATAAAAAGC
GCTCAGTACAAGAAAGATTGCAAAAATATTGCATTCTTCATGAATTAAAGTTGCATATAAGGCATATTGA
AAGTAATAGTACTAAAACAGCAGTTAGCGAAAATTAATAGAATTATATTCGCAAGACAATTGTGACATTA
AATTAAAAAATTGTAGAATTTTTACTATCCTCTTTAACGCCATGAGCCTTTATAAAAAGGTTAAATTAGT
TTTAACATTCTTTTTTTGAGTAAGAGTTTACAATTTATCAAAACCTGTGTTATTATATTCATTAGTTTCA
ATTTATTAGCATCTAGAGAAAAATCAATTGGCAGTTACATTGTTGGAATTTATGAAGAAAAAGAATCTAC
AACGGAGAATAAGTTGCTGATCGCTTTCCCTAAAATTGTATATTTTGCTGAGCTTATTTTGACATTTCGT
TGAAGTTTTCTCTAATTCGCATTCATTTTAAGTAAAACAATGAGAAATAAAATTACAAAAAATACAAATT
AAAATACAATTTTTAGCTATAATTATAGACGATGCCCTTGTATCCCATTCTGTCTCGCTTGCCCCTACTT
TTTATCTTTTATATACCATAATGAACGCTGCCGCTACTAACCATACCCCGATTTTACATTTCGGACTCCC
AAGGACGTACAAAATAGAAAACTATAGAAAAAAATAATCAGAAAATAGCATGTCATCTCTTTGTAAAACG
CAGTGCCCTACAACAACTAAGAAAATGGCTATCATGCGGAAGCTGGTGAGAAGAACAGCATCGGGACAAG
GGAAGGAAGAACAAAGACAAAGAAAACAAAAGAAAGCAATTGAAAACAAAACAAAACAATTTTCATTCCT
TCTCTTATCATTCCTTTTCTTTTCTTTTCTCTCATTCAACGCACTCCATCGTATCCGTATTCCTCTTATT
TTTTCTCTTTCTCTATATCCATTTCTTTCTCTCTAGGTGTGTCCTCTCTCTCTCTTCAATTTCTCTACTC
CGCATTCCAACGCATCCTTCCCCCAACCTCCCATTTCCTCCTTACGGCCCGATAGCGATCGTCTTTCCCT
CGCTATCACTCGCTACCGGCCCCTCCTCTGCACCGTAACCTCCTACGTATTTACCATATCATAAAGTTTT
TTCCGACGCTTATCGCTGACCCCCTGTCGCCCTCCTATTGGCTTCCGGATTATCTTCTTGTCCATAAGGT
GATCCATGCTTCCTGAAGATTCCCGAAATGTGTCCACTTTGGCGGGGAATCATTCCATCCACTTCTTTCT
CTCTCGCTTTCCTCATTCGGCGCTCCCCTTCCGCGTCTCATTGGTCTTCCGCTCCGTTTTTGCTTTGCCG
ATGTTACTTGGGGAGAGGTGCGATAATCCTTTCGCAAAAACTCGGTTTGACGCCTCCCATGGTATAAATA
GTGGGTGGTGGACAGGTGCCTTCGCTTTTCTTTAAGCAAGAGAATTGCTGCAGGTCGACTCTAGAGATGA
GCATCTACCAGGAGTTCGTCAACAAGTATTCACTGAGTAAGACACTGCGGTTCGAGCTGATCCCACAGGG
CAAGACACTGGAGAACATCAAGGCCCGAGGCCTGATTCTGGACGATGAGAAGCGGGCAAAAGACTATAAG
AAAGCCAAGCAGATCATTGATAAATACCACCAGTTCTTTATCGAGGAAATTCTGAGCTCCGTGTGCATCA
GTGAGGATCTGCTGCAGAATTACTCAGACGTGTACTTCAAGCTGAAGAAGAGCGACGATGACAACCTGCA
GAAGGACTTCAAGTCCGCCAAGGACACCATCAAGAAACAGATTAGCGAGTACATCAAGGACTCCGAAAAG
TTTAAAAATCTGTTCAACCAGAATCTGATCGATGCTAAGAAAGGCCAGGAGTCCGACCTGATCCTGTGGC
TGAAACAGTCTAAGGACAATGGGATTGAACTGTTCAAGGCTAACTCCGATATCACTGATATTGACGAGGC
ACTGGAAATCATCAAGAGCTTCAAGGGATGGACCACATACTTTAAAGGCTTCCACGAGAACCGCAAGAAC
GTGTACTCCAGCAACGACATTCCTACCTCCATCATCTACCGAATCGTCGATGACAATCTGCCAAAGTTCC
TGGAGAACAAGGCCAAATATGAATCTCTGAAGGACAAAGCTCCCGAGGCAATTAATTACGAACAGATCAA
GAAAGATCTGGCTGAGGAACTGACATTCGATATCGACTATAAGACTAGCGAGGTGAACCAGAGGGTCTTT
TCCCTGGACGAGGTGTTTGAAATCGCCAATTTCAACAATTACCTGAACCAGTCCGGCATTACTAAATTCA
ATACCATCATTGGCGGGAAGTTTGTGAACGGGGAGAATACCAAGCGCAAGGGAATTAACGAATACATCAA
TCTGTATAGCCAGCAGATCAACGACAAAACTCTGAAGAAATACAAGATGTCTGTGCTGTTCAAACAGATC
CTGAGTGATACCGAGTCCAAGTCTTTTGTCATTGATAAACTGGAAGATGACTCAGACGTGGTCACTACCA
TGCAGAGCTTTTATGAGCAGATCGCCGCTTTCAAGACAGTGGAGGAAAAATCTATTAAGGAAACTCTGAG
TCTGCTGTTCGATGACCTGAAAGCCCAGAAGCTGGACCTGAGTAAGATCTACTTCAAAAACGATAAGAGT
CTGACAGACCTGTCACAGCAGGTGTTTGATGACTATTCCGTGATTGGGACCGCCGTCCTGGAGTACATTA
CACAGCAGATCGCTCCAAAGAACCTGGATAATCCCTCTAAGAAAGAGCAGGAACTGATCGCTAAGAAAAC
CGAGAAGGCAAAATATCTGAGTCTGGAAACAATTAAGCTGGCACTGGAGGAGTTCAACAAGCACAGGGAT
ATTGACAAACAGTGCCGCTTTGAGGAAATCCTGGCCAACTTCGCAGCCATCCCCATGATTTTTGATGAGA
TCGCCCAGAACAAAGACAATCTGGCTCAGATCAGTATTAAGTACCAGAACCAGGGCAAGAAAGACCTGCT
GCAGGCTTCAGCAGAAGATGACGTGAAAGCCATCAAGGATCTGCTGGACCAGACCAACAATCTGCTGCAC
AAGCTGAAAATCTTCCATATTAGTCAGTCAGAGGATAAGGCTAATATCCTGGATAAAGACGAACACTTCT
ACCTGGTGTTCGAGGAATGTTACTTCGAGCTGGCAAACATTGTCCCCCTGTATAACAAGATTAGGAACTA
CATCACACAGAAGCCTTACTCTGACGAGAAGTTTAAACTGAACTTCGAAAATAGTACCCTGGCCAACGGG
TGGGATAAGAACAAGGAGCCTGACAACACAGCTATCCTGTTCATCAAGGATGACAAGTACTATCTGGGAG
TGATGAATAAGAAAAACAATAAGATCTTCGATGACAAAGCCATTAAGGAGAACAAAGGGGAAGGATACAA
GAAAATCGTGTATAAGCTGCTGCCCGGCGCAAATAAGATGCTGCCTAAGGTGTTCTTCAGCGCCAAGAGT
ATCAAATTCTACAACCCATCCGAGGACATCCTGCGGATTAGAAATCACTCAACACATACTAAGAACGGGA
GCCCCCAGAAGGGATATGAGAAATTTGAGTTCAACATCGAGGATTGCAGGAAGTTTATTGACTTCTACAA
GCAGAGCATCTCCAAACACCCTGAATGGAAGGATTTTGGCTTCCGGTTTTCCGACACACAGAGATATAAC
TCTATCGACGAGTTCTACCGCGAGGTGGAAAATCAGGGGTATAAGCTGACTTTTGAGAACATTTCTGAAA
GTTACATCGACAGCGTGGTCAATCAGGGAAAGCTGTACCTGTTCCAGATCTATAACAAAGATTTTTCAGC
ATACAGCAAGGGCAGACCAAACCTGCATACACTGTACTGGAAGGCCCTGTTCGATGAGAGGAATCTGCAG
GACGTGGTCTATAAACTGAACGGAGAGGCCGAACTGTTTTACCGGAAGCAGTCTATTCCTAAGAAAATCA
CTCACCCAGCTAAGGAGGCCATCGCTAACAAGAACAAGGACAATCCTAAGAAAGAGAGCGTGTTCGAATA
CGATCTGATTAAGGACAAGCGGTTCACCGAAGATAAGTTCTTTTTCCATTGTCCAATCACCATTAACTTC
AAGTCAAGCGGCGCTAACAAGTTCAACGACGAGATCAATCTGCTGCTGAAGGAAAAAGCAAACGATGTGC
ACATCCTGAGCATTGACCGAGGAGAGCGGCATCTGGCCTACTATACCCTGGTGGATGGCAAAGGGAATAT
CATTAAGCAGGATACATTCAACATCATTGGCAATGACCGGATGAAAACCAACTACCACGATAAACTGGCT
GCAATCGAGAAGGATAGAGACTCAGCTAGGAAGGACTGGAAGAAAATCAACAACATTAAGGAGATGAAGG
AAGGCTATCTGAGCCAGGTGGTCCATGAGATTGCAAAGCTGGTCATCGAATACAATGCCATTGTGGTGTT
CGAGGATCTGAACTTCGGCTTTAAGAGGGGGCGCTTTAAGGTGGAAAAACAGGTCTATCAGAAGCTGGAG
AAAATGCTGATCGAAAAGCTGAATTACCTGGTGTTTAAAGATAACGAGTTCGACAAGACCGGAGGCGTCC
TGAGAGCCTACCAGCTGACAGCTCCCTTTGAAACTTTCAAGAAAATGGGAAAACAGACAGGCATCATCTA
CTATGTGCCAGCCGGATTCACTTCCAAGATCTGCCCCGTGACCGGCTTTGTCAACCAGCTGTACCCTAAA
TATGAGTCAGTGAGCAAGTCCCAGGAATTTTTCAGCAAGTTCGATAAGATCTGTTATAATCTGGACAAGG
GGTACTTCGAGTTTTCCTTCGATTACAAGAACTTCGGCGACAAGGCCGCTAAGGGGAAATGGACCATTGC
CTCCTTCGGATCTCGCCTGATCAACTTTCGAAATTCCGATAAAAACCACAATTGGGACACTAGGGAGGTG
TACCCAACCAAGGAGCTGGAAAAGCTGCTGAAAGACTACTCTATCGAGTATGGACATGGCGAATGCATCA
AGGCAGCCATCTGTGGCGAGAGTGATAAGAAATTTTTCGCCAAGCTGACCTCAGTGCTGAATACAATCCT
GCAGATGCGGAACTCAAAGACCGGGACAGAACTGGACTATCTGATTAGCCCCGTGGCTGATGTCAACGGA
AACTTCTTCGACAGCAGACAGGCACCCAAAAATATGCCTCAGGATGCAGACGCCAACGGGGCCTACCACA
TCGGGCTGAAGGGACTGATGCTGCTGGGCCGGATCAAGAACAATCAGGAGGGGAAGAAGCTGAACCTGGT
CATTAAGAACGAGGAATACTTCGAGTTTGTCCAGAATAGAAATAACAAAAGGCCGGCGGCCACGAAAAAG
GCCGGCCAGGCAAAAAAGAAAAAGGGATCCTACCCATACGATGTTCCAGATTACGCTTATCCCTACGACG
TGCCTGATTATGCATACCCATATGATGTCCCCGACTATGCCTAATCTCTTCTCGAGTCATGTAATTAGTT
ATGTCACGCTTACATTCACGCCCTCCCCCCACATCCGCTCTAACCGAAAAGGAAGGAGTTAGACAACCTG
AAGTCTAGGTCCCTATTTATTTTTTTATAGTTATGTTAGTATTAAGAACGTTATTTATATTTCAAATTTT
TCTTTTTTTTCTGTACAGACGCGTGTACGCATGTAACATTATACTGAAAACCTTGCTTGAGAAGGTTTTG
GGACGCTCGAAGGCTTTAATTTGCGATCCCCTTTTCGTTTGCAAGAAGAAAGGAAACAATGGAGAAGAGA
TCATCCATTTGTATGTAAATTTTAGTAAACTTGAAGAAATCACTAACAACTTCTCTTACTTAGGGATTCT
ATGCAAAACCTTGTAAATCATCTGATGGAGGACTCGATTTAATGAATTGGAAGGTTGGATTTCCAGGTGG
CACTTTTCGGGGAAATGTGCGCGGAACCCCTATTTGTTTATTTTTCTAAATACATTCAAATATGTATCCG
CTCATGAGACAATAACCCTGATAAATGCTTCAATAATATTGAAAAAGGAAGAGTATGAGTATTCAACATT
TCCGTGTCGCCCTTATTCCCTTTTTTGCGGCATTTTGCCTTCCTGTTTTTGCTCACCCAGAAACGCTGGT
GAAAGTAAAAGATGCTGAAGATCAGTTGGGTGCACGAGTGGGTTACATCGAACTGGATCTCAACAGCGGT
AAGATCCTTGAGAGTTTTCGCCCCGAAGAACGTTTTCCAATGATGAGCACTTTTAAAGTTCTGCTATGTG
GCGCGGTATTATCCCGTATTGACGCCGGGCAAGAGCAACTCGGTCGCCGCATACACTATTCTCAGAATGA
CTTGGTTGAGTACTCACCAGTCACAGAAAAGCATCTTACGGATGGCATGACAGTAAGAGAATTATGCAGT
GCTGCCATAACCATGAGTGATAACACTGCGGCCAACTTACTTCTGACAACGATCGGAGGACCGAAGGAGC
TAACCGCTTTTTTGCACAACATGGGGGATCATGTAACTCGCCTTGATCGTTGGGAACCGGAGCTGAATGA
AGCCATACCAAACGACGAGCGTGACACCACGATGCCTGTAGCAATGGCAACAACGTTGCGCAAACTATTA
ACTGGCGAACTACTTACTCTAGCTTCCCGGCAACAATTAATAGACTGGATGGAGGCGGATAAAGTTGCAG
GACCACTTCTGCGCTCGGCCCTTCCGGCTGGCTGGTTTATTGCTGATAAATCTGGAGCCGGTGAGCGTGG
ATCTCGCGGTATCATTGCAGCACTGGGGCCAGATGGTAAGCCCTCCCGTATCGTAGTTATCTACACGACG
GGGAGTCAGGCAACTATGGATGAACGAAATAGACAGATCGCTGAGATAGGTGCCTCACTGATTAAGCATT
GGTAACTGTCAGACCAAGTTTACTCATATATACTTTAGATTGATTTAAAACTTCATTTTTAATTTAAAAG
GATCTAGGTGAAGATCCTTTTTGATAATCTCATGACCAAAATCCCTTAACGTGAGTTTTCGTTCCACTGA
GCGTCAGACCCCGTAGAAAAGATCAAAGGATCTTCTTGAGATCCTTTTTTTCTGCGCGTAATCTGCTGCT
TGCAAACAAAAAAACCACCGCTACCAGCGGTGGTTTGTTTGCCGGATCAAGAGCTACCAACTCTTTTTCC
GAAGGTAACTGGCTTCAGCAGAGCGCAGATACCAAATACTGTTCTTCTAGTGTAGCCGTAGTTAGGCCAC
CACTTCAAGAACTCTGTAGCACCGCCTACATACCTCGCTCTGCTAATCCTGTTACCAGTGGCTGCTGCCA
GTGGCGATAAGTCGTGTCTTACCGGGTTGGACTCAAGACGATAGTTACCGGATAAGGCGCAGCGGTCGGG
CTGAACGGGGGGTTCGTGCACACAGCCCAGCTTGGAGCGAACGACCTACACCGAACTGAGATACCTACAG
CGTGAGCTATGAGAAAGCGCCACGCTTCCCGAAGGGAGAAAGGCGGACAGGTATCCGGTAAGCGGCAGGG
TCGGAACAGGAGAGCGCACGAGGGAGCTTCCAGGGGGAAACGCCTGGTATCTTTATAGTCCTGTCGGGTT
TCGCCACCTCTGACTTGAGCGTCGATTTTTGTGATGCTCGTCAGGGGGGCGGAGCCTATGGAAAAACGCC
AGCAACGCGGCCTTTTTACGGTTCCTGGCCTTTTGCTGGCCTTTTGCTCACATGTTCTTTCCTGCGTTAT
CCCCTGATTCTGTGGATAACCGTATTACCGCCTTTGAGTGAGCTGATACCGCTCGCCGCAGCCGAACGAC
CGAGCGCAGCGAGTCAGTGAGCGAGGAAGCGGAAG
